>Addgene plasmid #25061 | pCDNA3 Flag BimL(S58D,DE) | depositor partial sequence | sequence record 11561 | Author sequence
AAGCTTACGGCAGCCAACATGGACTATAAGGACGATGATGACAAAGGATCCGCAAAGCAACCTTCTGATG
TAAGTTCTGAGTGTGACCGAGAAGGTAGACAATTGCAGCCTGCGGAGAGGCCTCCCCAGCTCAGACCTGG
GGCCCCTACCTCCCTACAGACAGAGCCACAAGACAGGAGCCCAGCACCCATGAGTTGTGACAAATCAACA
CAAACCCCAGATCCTCCTTGCCAGGCCTTCAACCACTATCTCAGTGCAATGGCTTCCATGAGGCAGGCTG
AACCTGCAGATATGCGCCCAGAGATATGGATCGCCCAAGAGGATCGGCGTGAAGGAGACGAGTTTAACGC
TTACTATGCAAGGAGGGTATTTTTGAATAATTACCAAGCAGCCGAAGACCACCCACGAATGGTTATCTTA
CGACTGTTACGTTACATTGTCCGCCTGGTGTGGAGAATGCATTGAGAATTC
