>Addgene plasmid #25061 | pCDNA3 Flag BimL(S58D,DE) | addgene partial sequence | sequence record 32101 | 25061 with CMV-F
GGGCTTTAGCGACTCTCTGGCTACTGAGAACCCACTGCTTACTGGCTTATCGAAATTAATACGACTCACT
ATAGGGAGACCCAAGCTTACGGCAGCCAACATGGACTATAAGGACGATGATGACAAAGGATCCGCAAAGC
AACCTTCTGATGTAAGTTCTGAGTGTGACCGAGAAGGTAGACAATTGCAGCCTGCGGAGAGGCCTCCCCA
GCTCAGACCTGGGGCCCCTACCTCCCTACAGACAGAGCCACAAGACAGGAGCCCAGCACCCATGAGTTGT
GACAAATCAACACAAACCCCAGATCCTCCTTGCCAGGCCTTCAACCACTATCTCAGTGCAATGGCTTCCA
TGAGGCAGGCTGAACCTGCAGATATGCGCCCAGAGATATGGATCGCCCAAGAGGATCGGCGTGAAGGAGA
CGAGTTTAACGCTTACTATGCAAGGAGGGTATTTTTGAATAATTACCAAGCAGCCGAAGACCACCCACGA
ATGGTTATCTTACGACTGTTACGTTACATTGTCCGCCTGGTGTGGAGAATGCATTGAGAATTCTGCAGAT
ATCCATCACACTGGCGGCCGCTCGAGCATGCATCTAGAGGGCCCTATTCTATAGTGTCACCTAAATGCTA
GAGCTCGCTGATCAGCCTCGACTGTGCCTTCTAGTTGCCAGCCATCTGTTGTTTGCCCCTCCCCCGTGCC
TTCCTTGACCCTGGAAGGTGCCACTCCCACTGTCCTTTCCTAATAAAATGAGGAAATTGCATCGCATTGT
CTGAGTAGGTGTCATTCTATTCTGGGGGGTGGGGTGGGGCAGGACAGCAAGGGGGAGGATTGGGAAGACA
ATAGCAGGCATGCTGGGGATGCGGTGGGCTCTATGGCTTCTGAGGCGGAAAGAACCAGCTGGGGTCTAGG
G
