[The description below was written by a language model from this plasmid's Addgene catalogue record.]
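Description:
pCDNA3 Flag BimL(S58D,DE) is a mammalian expression plasmid built on the pcDNA3 backbone (about 5.4 kb without insert). It carries a mutant form of the human BimL isoform of BCL2L11 (Bim, BCL2-like 11), a pro-apoptotic member of the Bcl2 family. It is propagated in E. coli as a high-copy plasmid under ampicillin selection. The record gives no feature table, so the regulatory elements are not listed explicitly. pcDNA3 as a standard vector drives inserts from the CMV immediate-early promoter with a downstream polyadenylation signal, and it also carries a neomycin-resistance cassette for G418 selection in mammalian cells. The use of T7 and SP6 sequencing primers fits the phage promoters that flank the pcDNA3 polylinker.

The roughly 460 bp insert was cloned between HindIII and EcoRI, both of which remain intact, and it has a Flag epitope fused to the N terminus for detection or immunoprecipitation of the expressed protein. Three substitutions are recorded. Serine 58 is changed to aspartic acid, an acidic replacement of the kind commonly used to mimic phosphorylation. The "DE" part of the name refers to leucine 92 changed to aspartic acid and isoleucine 95 changed to glutamic acid. The record does not state the functional purpose of either set of mutations. The associated publication concerns JNK phosphorylation of Bim-related proteins and Bax-dependent apoptosis, so the construct is presumably intended for transfection studies of how phosphorylation-site and other Bim mutations affect its cell-death activity.
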