Addgene plasmid #25061: pCDNA3 Flag BimL(S58D,DE)
Depositing lab: Roger Davis. Depositing organization: University of Massachusetts, Worcester. Publication: JNK phosphorylation of Bim-related members of the Bcl2 family induces Bax-dependent apoptosis. Lei K, Davis RJ. Proc Natl Acad Sci U S A. 2003 Mar 4. 100(5):2432-7. 10.1073/pnas.0438011100 PubMed 12591950.
Backbone
  Vector backbone: pcDNA3
  Backbone manufacturer: invitrogen
  Backbone size w/o insert (bp): 5446
  Vector type: Mammalian Expression
Growth in bacteria
  Bacterial resistance: Ampicillin, 100 μg/mL
  Growth temperature: 37°C
  Growth strain: DH5alpha
  Copy number: High Copy
Gene/Insert
  Gene/Insert name: BimL (S58D,DE) (alt name: BCL2-like 11)
  Species: H. sapiens (human)
  Insert size (bp): 458
  Mutation: Changed serine 58 to aspartic acid changed leucine 92 to aspartic acid changed isoleucine 95 to glutamic acid
  GenBank ID: AF032458
  Entrez Gene: BCL2L11 (a.k.a. BAM, BIM, BOD)
  Tag / fusion protein: Flag (N terminal on insert)
  Cloning method: Restriction Enzyme; 5′ cloning site Hind III (not destroyed); 3′ cloning site EcoRI (not destroyed)
  Sequencing primers: 5′ T7; 3′ SP6
Terms and licenses: Academic/Nonprofit Terms; Industry Terms: Not Available to Industry
How to cite: pCDNA3 Flag BimL(S58D,DE) was a gift from Roger Davis (Addgene plasmid # 25061 ; http://n2t.net/addgene:25061 ; RRID:Addgene_25061)
